Addgene plasmid #41387: hRIP3 GFP wt
Depositing lab: Francis Chan. Depositing organization: University of Massachusetts, Worcester. Publication: Phosphorylation-driven assembly of the RIP1-RIP3 complex regulates programmed necrosis and virus-induced inflammation. Cho YS, Challa S, Moquin D, Genga R, Ray TD, Guildford M, Chan FK. Cell. 2009 Jun 12;137(6):1112-23. 10.1016/j.cell.2009.05.037 PubMed 19524513.
Backbone
  Vector backbone: pEGFP-N1
  Backbone manufacturer: Clontech
  Backbone size w/o insert (bp): 4700
  Vector type: Mammalian Expression
Growth in bacteria
  Bacterial resistance: Kanamycin, 50 μg/mL
  Growth temperature: 37°C
  Growth strain: DH5alpha
  Copy number: High Copy
Gene/Insert
  Gene/Insert name: RIP3
  Species: H. sapiens (human)
  Entrez Gene: RIPK3 (a.k.a. RIP3)
  Promoter: CMV
  Tag / fusion protein: GFP (C terminal on backbone)
  Cloning method: Restriction Enzyme; 5′ cloning site n/a (unknown if destroyed); 3′ cloning site n/a (unknown if destroyed)
  Sequencing primers: 5′ CMV-F; 3′ EGFP-N
Terms and licenses: Academic/Nonprofit Terms; Industry Terms: Not Available to Industry
How to cite: hRIP3 GFP wt was a gift from Francis Chan (Addgene plasmid # 41387 ; http://n2t.net/addgene:41387 ; RRID:Addgene_41387)
