[The description below was written by a language model from this plasmid's Addgene catalogue record and pLannotate feature annotations shown in this document.]
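Description:
hRIP3 GFP wt is a mammalian expression plasmid built on the Clontech pEGFP-N1 backbone, carrying wild-type human RIPK3 (RIP3) fused at its C terminus to EGFP. The full sequence record is about 6.3 kb. The RIPK3 coding sequence sits between remnants of the multiple cloning site, immediately downstream of the human cytomegalovirus immediate early enhancer and promoter. It is followed by the backbone EGFP open reading frame and the SV40 polyadenylation signal, so transfected cells produce a single RIP3-EGFP fusion transcript under strong constitutive CMV control. The restriction sites used for cloning are not recorded.

Propagation in E. coli relies on a high-copy ColE1/pUC-type origin and kanamycin selection. The NeoR/KanR gene (Tn5 aminoglycoside phosphotransferase) is preceded by both a bacterial bla promoter and the SV40 enhancer/early promoter and terminated by the HSV TK poly(A) signal. The same marker therefore confers kanamycin resistance in bacteria and G418 resistance in mammalian cells, which allows stable lines to be selected. An f1 origin is also present and permits single-stranded DNA production. The short large T antigen, ble and bGH poly(A) annotations are fragments, most likely residual flanking sequence or chance matches rather than functional elements.

The associated publication concerns phosphorylation-driven assembly of the RIP1-RIP3 complex in programmed necrosis and virus-induced inflammation. This fits use of the plasmid to express fluorescently tagged wild-type RIP3 for localisation, interaction or cell death studies. The "wt" label suggests it may also serve as a reference for mutant versions, though the record does not say so.
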