Features (pLannotate 1.2.2; 16 found; start..end, strand, type, name):
     54..357     +  enhancer       CMV enhancer: human cytomegalovirus immediate early enhancer
    358..561     +  promoter       CMV promoter: human cytomegalovirus (CMV) immediate early promoter
    584..607     +  misc_feature   MCS (fragment): multiple cloning site
    614..2167    +  CDS            RIPK3: RIPK3_HUMAN - Also known as RIP3 From Homo sapiens (Human).
   2165..2208    +  misc_feature   MCS (fragment): multiple cloning site
   2222..2941    +  CDS            EGFP: the original enhanced GFP (Yang et al., 1996) mammalian codon-optimized
   2958..3041    +  CDS            large T antigen (fragment): large T antigen from SV40 (simian virus 40)
   3064..3185    +  polyA_signal   SV40 poly(A) signal: SV40 polyadenylation signal
   3219..3647    -  rep_origin     f1 ori (sequence partly withheld): f1 bacteriophage origin of replication; arrow indicates direction of (+) strand synthesis
   3674..3778    +  promoter       AmpR promoter: bla
   3780..4137    +  promoter       SV40 promoter: SV40 enhancer and early promoter
   4172..4966    +  CDS            NeoR/KanR: aminoglycoside phosphotransferase from Tn5; aph(3')-II (or nptII); confers resistance to neomycin, kanamycin, and G418 (Geneticin®)
   4987..5139    +  CDS            ble (fragment): BLE_KLEPN - Experimental evidence at protein level: Swiss-Prot protein existence level 1. Binding protein with a strong affinity to the bleomycin family of antibiotics. Binds to CL990; an antimitotic-antibiotic compound. From Klebsiella pneumoniae.
   5198..5245    +  polyA_signal   HSV TK poly(A) signal: herpes simplex virus thymidine kinase polyadenylation signal (Cole and Stacy, 1985)
   5336..5352    -  polyA_signal   bGH poly(A) signal (fragment): bovine growth hormone polyadenylation signal
   5574..6162    +  rep_origin     ori: high-copy-number ColE1/pMB1/pBR322/pUC origin of replication
>Addgene plasmid #41387 | hRIP3 GFP wt | addgene full sequence | sequence record 228101 | Addgene NGS Result
TAATAGTAATCAATTACGGGGTCATTAGTTCATAGCCCATATATGGAGTTCCGCGTTACATAACTTACGG
TAAATGGCCCGCCTGGCTGACCGCCCAACGACCCCCGCCCATTGACGTCAATAATGACGTATGTTCCCAT
AGTAACGCCAATAGGGACTTTCCATTGACGTCAATGGGTGGAGTATTTACGGTAAACTGCCCACTTGGCA
GTACATCAAGTGTATCATATGCCAAGTACGCCCCCTATTGACGTCAATGACGGTAAATGGCCCGCCTGGC
ATTATGCCCAGTACATGACCTTATGGGACTTTCCTACTTGGCAGTACATCTACGTATTAGTCATCGCTAT
TACCATGGTGATGCGGTTTTGGCAGTACATCAATGGGCGTGGATAGCGGTTTGACTCACGGGGATTTCCA
AGTCTCCACCCCATTGACGTCAATGGGAGTTTGTTTTGGCACCAAAATCAACGGGACTTTCCAAAATGTC
GTAACAACTCCGCCCCATTGACGCAAATGGGCGGTAGGCGTGTACGGTGGGAGGTCTATATAAGCAGAGC
TGGTTTAGTGAACCGTCAGATCCGCTAGCGCTACCGGACTCAGATCTGTCGACATGTCGTGCGTCAAGTT
ATGGCCCAGCGGTGCCCCCGCCCCCTTGGTGTCCATCGAGGAACTGGAGAACCAGGAGCTCGTCGGCAAA
GGCGGGTTCGGCACAGTGTTCCGGGCGCAACATAGGAAGTGGGGCTACGATGTGGCGGTCAAGATCGTAA
ACTCGAAGGCGATATCCAGGGAGGTCAAGGCCATGGCAAGTCTGGATAACGAATTCGTGCTGCGCCTAGA
AGGGGTTATCGAGAAGGTGAACTGGGACCAAGATCCCAAGCCGGCTCTGGTGACTAAATTCATGGAGAAC
GGCTCCTTGTCGGGGCTGCTGCAGTCCCAGTGCCCTCGGCCCTGGCCGCTCCTTTGCCGCCTGCTGAAAG
AAGTGGTGCTTGGGATGTTTTACCTGCACGACCAGAACCCGGTGCTCCTGCACCGGGACCTCAAGCCGTC
CAACGTCCTGCTGGACCCAGAGCTGCACGTCAAGCTGGCAGATTTTGGCCTGTCCACATTTCAGGGAGGC
TCACAGTCAGGGACAGGGTCCGGGGAGCCAGGGGGCACCCTGGGCTACTTGGCCCCAGAACTGTTTGTTA
ACGTAAACCGGAAGGCCTCCACAGCCAGTGACGTCTACAGCTTCGGGATCCTAATGTGGGCAGTGCTTGC
TGGAAGAGAAGTTGAGTTGCCAACCGAACCATCACTCGTGTACGAAGCAGTGTGCAACAGGCAGAACCGG
CCTTCATTGGCTGAGCTGCCCCAAGCCGGGCCTGAGACTCCCGGCTTAGAAGGACTGAAGGAGCTAATGC
AGCTCTGCTGGAGCAGTGAGCCCAAGGACAGACCCTCCTTCCAGGAATGCCTACCAAAAACTGATGAAGT
CTTCCAGATGGTGGAGAACAATATGAATGCTGCTGTCTCCACGGTAAAGGATTTCCTGTCTCAGCTCAGG
AGCAGCAATAGGAGATTTTCTATCCCAGAGTCAGGCCAAGGAGGGACAGAAATGGATGGCTTTAGGAGAA
CCATAGAAAACCAGCACTCTCGTAATGATGTCATGGTTTCTGAGTGGCTAAACAAACTGAATCTAGAGGA
GCCTCCCAGCTCTGTTCCTAAAAAATGCCCGAGCCTTACCAAGAGGAGCAGGGCACAAGAGGAGCAGGTT
CCACAAGCCTGGACAGCAGGCACATCTTCAGATTCGATGGCCCAACCTCCCCAGACTCCAGAGACCTCAA
CTTTCAGAAACCAGATGCCCAGCCCTACCTCAACTGGAACACCAAGTCCTGGACCCCGAGGGAATCAGGG
GGCTGAGAGACAAGGCATGAACTGGTCCTGCAGGACCCCGGAGCCAAATCCAGTAACAGGGCGACCGCTC
GTTAACATATACAACTGCTCTGGGGTGCAAGTTGGAGACAACAACTACTTGACTATGCAACAGACAACTG
CCTTGCCCACATGGGGCTTGGCACCTTCGGGCAAGGGGAGGGGCTTGCAGCACCCCCCACCAGTAGGTTC
GCAAGAAGGCCCTAAAGATCCTGAAGCCTGGAGCAGGCCACAGGGTTGGTATAATCATAGCGGGAAGCTT
CGAATTCTGCAGTCGACGGTACCGCGGGCCCGGGATCCACCGGTCGCCACCATGGTGAGCAAGGGCGAGG
AGCTGTTCACCGGGGTGGTGCCCATCCTGGTCGAGCTGGACGGCGACGTAAACGGCCACAAGTTCAGCGT
GTCCGGCGAGGGCGAGGGCGATGCCACCTACGGCAAGCTGACCCTGAAGTTCATCTGCACCACCGGCAAG
CTGCCCGTGCCCTGGCCCACCCTCGTGACCACCCTGACCTACGGCGTGCAGTGCTTCAGCCGCTACCCCG
ACCACATGAAGCAGCACGACTTCTTCAAGTCCGCCATGCCCGAAGGCTACGTCCAGGAGCGCACCATCTT
CTTCAAGGACGACGGCAACTACAAGACCCGCGCCGAGGTGAAGTTCGAGGGCGACACCCTGGTGAACCGC
ATCGAGCTGAAGGGCATCGACTTCAAGGAGGACGGCAACATCCTGGGGCACAAGCTGGAGTACAACTACA
ACAGCCACAACGTCTATATCATGGCCGACAAGCAGAAGAACGGCATCAAGGTGAACTTCAAGATCCGCCA
CAACATCGAGGACGGCAGCGTGCAGCTCGCCGACCACTACCAGCAGAACACCCCCATCGGCGACGGCCCC
GTGCTGCTGCCCGACAACCACTACCTGAGCACCCAGTCCGCCCTGAGCAAAGACCCCAACGAGAAGCGCG
ATCACATGGTCCTGCTGGAGTTCGTGACCGCCGCCGGGATCACTCTCGGCATGGACGAGCTGTACAAGTA
AAGCGGCCGCGACTCTAGATCATAATCAGCCATACCACATTTGTAGAGGTTTTACTTGCTTTAAAAAACC
TCCCACACCTCCCCCTGAACCTGAAACATAAAATGAATGCAATTGTTGTTGTTAACTTGTTTATTGCAGC
TTATAATGGTTACAAATAAAGCAATAGCATCACAAATTTCACAAATAAAGCATTTTTTTCACTGCATTCT
AGTTGTGGTTTGTCCAAACTCATCAATGTATCTTAAGGCGTAAATTGTAAGCGTTAATATTTTGTTAAAA
TTCGCGTTAAATTTTTGTTAAATCAGCTCATTTTTTAACCAATAGGCCGAAATCGGCAAAATCCCTTATA
AATCAAAAGAATAGACCGAGATAGGGT
[37 nt withheld, positions 3318-3354]
AAAGAACGTGGACTCCAACGTCAAAGG
[49 nt withheld, positions 3382-3430]
T
[91 nt withheld, positions 3432-3522]
G
[124 nt withheld, positions 3524-3647]
CAGGTGGCACTTTTCGGGGAAATGTGCGCGGAACCCCTATTTGTTTATTTTTCTAAATACATTCAAATAT
GTATCCGCTCATGAGACAATAACCCTGATAAATGCTTCAATAATATTGAAAAAGGAAGAGTCCTGAGGCG
GAAAGAACCAGCTGTGGAATGTGTGTCAGTTAGGGTGTGGAAAGTCCCCAGGCTCCCCAGCAGGCAGAAG
TATGCAAAGCATGCATCTCAATTAGTCAGCAACCAGGTGTGGAAAGTCCCCAGGCTCCCCAGCAGGCAGA
AGTATGCAAAGCATGCATCTCAATTAGTCAGCAACCATAGTCCCGCCCCTAACTCCGCCCATCCCGCCCC
TAACTCCGCCCAGTTCCGCCCATTCTCCGCCCCATGGCTGACTAATTTTTTTTATTTATGCAGAGGCCGA
GGCCGCCTCGGCCTCTGAGCTATTCCAGAAGTAGTGAGGAGGCTTTTTTGGAGGCCTAGGCTTTTGCAAA
GATCGATCAAGAGACAGGATGAGGATCGTTTCGCATGATTGAACAAGATGGATTGCACGCAGGTTCTCCG
GCCGCTTGGGTGGAGAGGCTATTCGGCTATGACTGGGCACAACAGACAATCGGCTGCTCTGATGCCGCCG
TGTTCCGGCTGTCAGCGCAGGGGCGCCCGGTTCTTTTTGTCAAGACCGACCTGTCCGGTGCCCTGAATGA
ACTGCAAGACGAGGCAGCGCGGCTATCGTGGCTGGCCACGACGGGCGTTCCTTGCGCAGCTGTGCTCGAC
GTTGTCACTGAAGCGGGAAGGGACTGGCTGCTATTGGGCGAAGTGCCGGGGCAGGATCTCCTGTCATCTC
ACCTTGCTCCTGCCGAGAAAGTATCCATCATGGCTGATGCAATGCGGCGGCTGCATACGCTTGATCCGGC
TACCTGCCCATTCGACCACCAAGCGAAACATCGCATCGAGCGAGCACGTACTCGGATGGAAGCCGGTCTT
GTCGATCAGGATGATCTGGACGAAGAGCATCAGGGGCTCGCGCCAGCCGAACTGTTCGCCAGGCTCAAGG
CGAGCATGCCCGACGGCGAGGATCTCGTCGTGACCCATGGCGATGCCTGCTTGCCGAATATCATGGTGGA
AAATGGCCGCTTTTCTGGATTCATCGACTGTGGCCGGCTGGGTGTGGCGGACCGCTATCAGGACATAGCG
TTGGCTACCCGTGATATTGCTGAAGAGCTTGGCGGCGAATGGGCTGACCGCTTCCTCGTGCTTTACGGTA
TCGCCGCTCCCGATTCGCAGCGCATCGCCTTCTATCGCCTTCTTGACGAGTTCTTCTGAGCGGGACTCTG
GGGTTCGAAATGACCGACCAAGCGACGCCCAACCTGCCATCACGAGATTTCGATTCCACCGCCGCCTTCT
ATGAAAGGTTGGGCTTCGGAATCGTTTTCCGGGACGCCGGCTGGATGATCCTCCAGCGCGGGGATCTCAT
GCTGGAGTTCTTCGCCCACCCTAGGGGGAGGCTAACTGAAACACGGAAGGAGACAATACCGGAAGGAACC
CGCGCTATGACGGCAATAAAAAGACAGAATAAAACGCACGGTGTTGGGTCGTTTGTTCATAAACGCGGGG
TTCGGTCCCAGGGCTGGCACTCTGTCGATACCCCACCGAGACCCCATTGGGGCCAATACGCCCGCGTTTC
TTCCTTTTCCCCACCCCACCCCCCAAGTTCGGGTGAAGGCCCAGGGCTCGCAGCCAACGTCGGGGCGGCA
GGCCCTGCCATAGCCTCAGGTTACTCATATATACTTTAGATTGATTTAAAACTTCATTTTTAATTTAAAA
GGATCTAGGTGAAGATCCTTTTTGATAATCTCATGACCAAAATCCCTTAACGTGAGTTTTCGTTCCACTG
AGCGTCAGACCCCGTAGAAAAGATCAAAGGATCTTCTTGAGATCCTTTTTTTCTGCGCGTAATCTGCTGC
TTGCAAACAAAAAAACCACCGCTACCAGCGGTGGTTTGTTTGCCGGATCAAGAGCTACCAACTCTTTTTC
CGAAGGTAACTGGCTTCAGCAGAGCGCAGATACCAAATACTGTTCTTCTAGTGTAGCCGTAGTTAGGCCA
CCACTTCAAGAACTCTGTAGCACCGCCTACATACCTCGCTCTGCTAATCCTGTTACCAGTGGCTGCTGCC
AGTGGCGATAAGTCGTGTCTTACCGGGTTGGACTCAAGACGATAGTTACCGGATAAGGCGCAGCGGTCGG
GCTGAACGGGGGGTTCGTGCACACAGCCCAGCTTGGAGCGAACGACCTACACCGAACTGAGATACCTACA
GCGTGAGCTATGAGAAAGCGCCACGCTTCCCGAAGGGAGAAAGGCGGACAGGTATCCGGTAAGCGGCAGG
GTCGGAACAGGAGAGCGCACGAGGGAGCTTCCAGGGGGAAACGCCTGGTATCTTTATAGTCCTGTCGGGT
TTCGCCACCTCTGACTTGAGCGTCGATTTTTGTGATGCTCGTCAGGGGGGCGGAGCCTATGGAAAAACGC
CAGCAACGCGGCCTTTTTACGGTTCCTGGCCTTTTGCTGGCCTTTTGCTCACATGTTCTTTCCTGCGTTA
TCCCCTGATTCTGTGGATAACCGTATTACCGCCATGCATTAGTTAT
