>Addgene plasmid #41387 | hRIP3 GFP wt | addgene partial sequence | sequence record 55958 | EGFP-N 5'-CGTCGCCGTCCAGCTCGACCAG-3'
GCTCCTCGCCCTTGCTCACCATGGTGGCGACCGGTGGATCCCGGGCCCGCGGTACCGTCGACTGCAGAAT
TCGAAGCTTCCCGCTATGATTATACCAACCCTGTGGCCTGCTCCAGGCTTCAGGATCTTTAGGGCCTTCT
TGCGAACCTACTGGTGGGGGGTGCTGCAAGCCCCTCCCCTTGCCCGAAGGTGCCAAGCCCCATGTGGGCA
AGGCAGTTGTCTGTTGCATAGTCAAGTAGTTGTTGTCTCCAACTTGCACCCCAGAGCAGTTGTATATGTT
AACGAGCGGTCGCCCTGTTACTGGATTTGGCTCCGGGGTCCTGCAGGACCAGTTCATGCCTTGTCTCTCA
GCCCCCTGATTCCCTCGGGGTCCAGGACTTGGTGTTCCAGTTGAGGTAGGGCTGGGCATCTGGTTTCTGA
AAGTTGAGGTCTCTGGAGTCTGGGGAGGTTGGGCCATCGAATCTGAAGATGTGCCTGCTGTCCAGGCTTG
TGGAACCTGCTCCTCTTGTGCCCTGCTCCTCTTGGTAAGGCTCGGGCATTTTTTAGGAACAGAGCTGGGA
GGCTCCTCTAGATTCAGTTTGTTTAGCCACTCAGAAACCATGACATCATTACGAGAGTGCTGGTTTTCTA
TGGTTCTCCTAAAGCCATCCATTTCTGTCCCTCCTTGGCCTGACTCTGGGATAGAAAATCTCCTATTGCT
GCTCCTGAGCTGAGACAGGAAATCCTTTACCGTGGAGACAGCAGCATTCATATTGTTCTCCACCATCTGG
AAGACTTCATCAGTTTTTGGTAGGCATTCCTGGAAGGAGGGTCTGTCCTTGGGCTCACTGCTCCAGCAGA
GCTGCATTAGCTCCTTCAGTCCTTCTAAGCCGGGAGTCTCAGGCCCGGCTTGGGGCAGCTCAGCCAATGA
AGGCCGGTTCTGCCTGTTGCACACTGCTTCGTACACGAGTGATGGTTCGGTTGGCAACTCAACTTCTCTT
CCAGCAAGCACTGCC
