>Addgene plasmid #41387 | hRIP3 GFP wt | addgene partial sequence | sequence record 56265 | CMV-F 5'-CGCAAATGGGCGGTAGGCGTG-3'
AGCAGAGCTGGTTTAGTGAACCGTCAGATCCGCTAGCGCTACCGGACTCAGATCTGTCGACATGTCGTGC
GTCAAGTTATGGCCCAGCGGTGCCCCCGCCCCCTTGGTGTCCATCGAGGAACTGGAGAACCAGGAGCTCG
TCGGCAAAGGCGGGTTCGGCACAGTGTTCCGGGCGCAACATAGGAAGTGGGGCTACGATGTGGCGGTCAA
GATCGTAAACTCGAAGGCGATATCCAGGGAGGTCAAGGCCATGGCAAGTCTGGATAACGAATTCGTGCTG
CGCCTAGAAGGGGTTATCGAGAAGGTGAACTGGGACCAAGATCCCAAGCCGGCTCTGGTGACTAAATTCA
TGGAGAACGGCTCCTTGTCGGGGCTGCTGCAGTCCCAGTGCCCTCGGCCCTGGCCGCTCCTTTGCCGCCT
GCTGAAAGAAGTGGTGCTTGGGATGTTTTACCTGCACGACCAGAACCCGGTGCTCCTGCACCGGGACCTC
AAGCCGTCCAACGTCCTGCTGGACCCAGAGCTGCACGTCAAGCTGGCAGATTTTGGCCTGTCCACATTTC
AGGGAGGCTCACAGTCAGGGACAGGGTCCGGGGAGCCAGGGGGCACCCTGGGCTACTTGGCCCCAGAACT
GTTTGTTAACGTAAACCGGAAGGCCTCCACAGCCAGTGACGTCTACAGCTTCGGGATCCTAATGTGGGCA
GTGCTTGCTGGAAGAGAAGTTGAGTTGCCAACCGAACCATCACTCGTGTACGAAGCAGTGTGCAACAGGC
AGAACCGGCCTTCATTGGCTGAGCTGCCCCAAGCCGGGCCTGAGACTCCCGGCTTAGAAGGACTGAAGGA
GCTAATGCAGCTCTGCTGGA
